Addgene plasmid #219435: pSIBR4-Cre
Purpose: Theophylline_induced self_splicing intron_based riboswitch for the moderate expression of Cre recombinase
Depositing lab: Sheng Yang. Depositing organization: CAS Center for Excellence in Molecular Plant Sciences ("CEMPS"). Publication: Chromosome recombination and modification by LoxP-mediated evolution in Vibrio natriegens using CRISPR-associated transposases. Xu J, Sun Y, Wu J, Yang S, Yang L. Biotechnol Bioeng. 2024 Mar;121(3):1163-1172. doi: 10.1002/bit.28639. Epub 2023 Dec 22. PubMed 38131162.
Backbone
  Vector backbone: pSU2718
  Vector type: Bacterial Expression
Growth in bacteria
  Bacterial resistance: Chloramphenicol, 25 μg/mL
  Growth temperature: 37°C
  Growth strain: DH5alpha
  Copy number: Low Copy
Gene/Insert
  Gene/Insert name: intron 4-Cre
  Species: other
  Cloning method: Gibson Cloning
Terms and licenses: Academic/Nonprofit Terms; Industry Terms: Not Available to Industry
How to cite: pSIBR4-Cre was a gift from Sheng Yang (Addgene plasmid # 219435 ; http://n2t.net/addgene:219435 ; RRID:Addgene_219435)
