[The description below was written by a language model from this plasmid's Addgene catalogue record and pLannotate feature annotations shown in this document.]
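Description:
pSIBR4-Cre is a small (about 3.7 kb) bacterial expression plasmid built on the pSU2718 backbone for tunable, small-molecule-controlled production of Cre recombinase. It replicates from a p15A origin, which gives a low-to-medium copy number and is compatible with ColE1-type plasmids in the same cell. It is selected with chloramphenicol through a cat (chloramphenicol acetyltransferase) gene driven by its own promoter. Short fragments annotated as a bom site and an RSF origin lie near the p15A region. These are probably partial homology matches within the backbone rather than separate functional elements.

The payload, recorded as "intron 4-Cre", is transcribed from a lac UV5 promoter. Downstream of the promoter sits a group I catalytic (self-splicing) intron, followed by the bacteriophage P1 cre coding sequence, a remnant of the pUC multiple cloning site, a 5S rRNA segment and the rrnB T1 terminator. According to the stated purpose, the intron acts as a theophylline-induced, self-splicing intron-based riboswitch (SIBR). In such designs an unspliced intron disrupts translation of the downstream gene, and ligand binding promotes splicing to yield a functional mRNA. The theophylline-sensing aptamer is not annotated separately in the feature table. The "4" variant is described as giving moderate Cre expression, which implies that it is one member of a graded series.

Cre catalyses recombination between 34-bp loxP sites. The associated publication concerns loxP-mediated chromosome recombination and evolution in Vibrio natriegens using CRISPR-associated transposases, so the plasmid's likely role there is to supply inducible Cre activity that triggers rearrangements between genomic loxP sites.
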