Features (pLannotate 1.2.2; 11 found; start..end, strand, type, name):
     33..63      +  promoter       lac UV5 promoter: E. coli lac promoter with an "up" mutation
    122..369     +  ncRNA          Intron gpI: Accession: RF00028 - Group I catalytic intron
    419..1447    +  CDS            cre: RECR_BPP1 - Experimental evidence at protein level: Swiss-Prot protein existence level 1. Catalyzes site-specific recombination between two 34-base- pair LOXP sites. Its role is to maintain the phage genome as a monomeric unit-copy plasmid in the lysogenic state. From Escherichia phage P1 (Bacteriophage P1).
   1454..1489    +  misc_feature   MCS (fragment): pUC18/19 multiple cloning site
   1573..1688    +  ncRNA          5S rRNA: Accession: RF00001 - 5S ribosomal RNA
   1692..1778    +  terminator     rrnB T1 terminator: Escherichia coli rrnB; transcription terminator T1 from the E. coli rrnB gene
   1880..2539    -  CDS            CmR: chloramphenicol acetyltransferase; cat; confers resistance to chloramphenicol
   2540..2642    -  promoter       cat promoter: promoter of the E. coli cat gene encoding chloramphenicol acetyltransferase
   2790..2811    +  misc_feature   bom (fragment): basis of mobility region from pBR322
   2910..2965    -  rep_origin     RSF ori (fragment): Plasmids containing the RSF 1030 origin of replication can be propagated in E. coli cells that contain additional plasmids with compatible origins.
   3053..3598    -  rep_origin     p15A ori: Plasmids containing the medium-copy-number p15A origin of replication can be propagated in E. coli cells that contain a second plasmid with the ColE1 origin.
>Addgene plasmid #219435 | pSIBR4-Cre | addgene full sequence | sequence record 435422 | Addgene NGS Result
TAAAGCGGATAACAATTTCACACAGGAGGCCGTTTACACTTTATGCTTCCGGCTCGTATAATGTGTGGGG
AAACCACAACGGTTTCCCTCTAGAAATAATTTTGTTTAACTATAAGAAGGAGATATACATATGTCCTCTG
GTTAATTGAGGCCTGAGTATAAGGTGACTTATACTTGTAATCTATCTAAACGGGGAACCTCTCTAGTAGA
CAATCCCGTGCTAAATTGATACCAGCATCGTCTTGATGCCCTTGGCAGCATAAATGCCTAACGACTATCC
CTTTGGGGAGTAGGGTCAAGTGACTCGAAACGATAGACAACTTGCTTTAACAAGTTGGAGATATAGTCTG
CTCTGCATGGTGACATGCAGCTGGATATAATTCCGGGGTAAGATTAACGACCTTATCTGAACATAATGCT
AAGCAATCTGCTGACCGTTCACCAAAATCTGCCGGCGCTGCCGGTTGATGCGACCAGCGACGAAGTGCGT
AAAAATCTGATGGACATGTTCCGTGACCGTCAGGCGTTTAGCGAGCACACCTGGAAGATGCTGCTGAGCG
TGTGCCGTAGCTGGGCGGCGTGGTGCAAGCTGAACAACCGTAAATGGTTTCCGGCGGAGCCGGAAGATGT
GCGTGATTACCTGCTGTATCTGCAGGCGCGTGGCCTGGCGGTTAAAACCATTCAGCAACACCTGGGTCAA
CTGAACATGCTGCACCGTCGTAGCGGCCTGCCGCGTCCGAGCGACAGCAACGCGGTGAGCCTGGTTATGC
GTCGTATCCGTAAGGAGAACGTGGATGCGGGTGAACGTGCGAAACAGGCGCTGGCGTTCGAGCGTACCGA
CTTTGATCAAGTTCGTAGCCTGATGGAAAACAGCGACCGTTGCCAAGATATTCGTAACCTGGCGTTTCTG
GGCATCGCGTACAACACCCTGCTGCGTATCGCGGAGATTGCGCGTATCCGTGTTAAGGACATTAGCCGTA
CCGATGGTGGCCGTATGCTGATCCACATTGGTCGTACCAAAACCCTGGTGAGCACCGCGGGTGTTGAGAA
GGCGCTGAGCCTGGGCGTGACCAAACTGGTTGAACGTTGGATCAGCGTGAGCGGTGTTGCGGACGATCCG
AACAACTACCTGTTCTGCCGTGTTCGTAAGAACGGTGTTGCGGCGCCGAGCGCGACCAGCCAGCTGAGCA
CCCGTGCGCTGGAGGGTATTTTTGAAGCGACCCACCGTCTGATCTACGGTGCGAAAGACGATAGCGGCCA
ACGTTATCTGGCGTGGAGCGGTCACAGCGCGCGTGTGGGTGCGGCGCGTGATATGGCGCGTGCGGGCGTT
AGCATTCCGGAAATCATGCAGGCGGGTGGCTGGACCAACGTGAACATTGTTATGAACTACATTCGTAATC
TGGATAGCGAGACCGGTGCGATGGTGCGCCTGCTGGAGGATGGTGATTAGTAAGGATCCTCTAGAGTCGA
CCTGCAGGCATGCAAGCTTGGCTGTTTTGGCGGATGAGAGAAGATTTTCAGCCTGATACAGATTAAATCA
GAACGCAGAAGCGGTCTGATAAAACAGAATTTGCCTGGCGGCAGTAGCGCGGTGGTCCCACCTGACCCCA
TGCCGAACTCAGAAGTGAAACGCCGTAGCGCCGATGGTAGTGTGGGGTCTCCCCATGCGAGAGTAGGGAA
CTGCCAGGCATCAAATAAAACGAAAGGCTCAGTCGAAAGACTGGGCCTTTCGTTTTATCTGTTGTTTGTC
GGTGAACGCTCTCCTGAGTAGGACAAATGTCGAATTTGCTTTCGAATTTCTGCCATTCATCCGCTTATTA
TCACTTATTCAGGCGTAGCAACCAGGCGTTTAAGGGCACCAATAACTGCCTTAAAAAAATTACGCCCCGC
CCTGCCACTCATCGCAGTACTGTTGTAATTCATTAAGCATTCTGCCGACATGGAAGCCATCACAAACGGC
ATGATGAACCTGAATCGCCAGCGGCATCAGCACCTTGTCGCCTTGCGTATAATATTTGCCCATGGTGAAA
ACGGGGGCGAAGAAGTTGTCCATATTGGCCACGTTTAAATCAAAACTGGTGAAACTCACCCAGGGATTGG
CTGAGACGAAAAACATATTCTCAATAAACCCTTTAGGGAAATAGGCCAGGTTTTCACCGTAACACGCCAC
ATCTTGCGAATATATGTGTAGAAACTGCCGGAAATCGTCGTGGTATTCACTCCAGAGCGATGAAAACGTT
TCAGTTTGCTCATGGAAAACGGTGTAACAAGGGTGAACACTATCCCATATCACCAGCTCACCGTCTTTCA
TTGCCATACGGAATTCCGGATGAGCATTCATCAGGCGGGCAAGAATGTGAATAAAGGCCGGATAAAACTT
GTGCTTATTTTTCTTTACGGTCTTTAAAAAGGCCGTAATATCCAGCTGAACGGTCTGGTTATAGGTACAT
TGAGCAACTGACTGAAATGCCTCAAAATGTTCTTTACGATGCCATTGGGATATATCAACGGTGGTATATC
CAGTGATTTTTTTCTCCATTTTAGCTTCCTTAGCTCCTGAAAATCTCGATAACTCAAAAAATACGCCCGG
TAGTGATCTTATTTCATTATGGTGAAAGTTGGAACCTCTTACGTGCCGATCAACGTCTCATTTTCGCCAA
AAGTTGGCCCAGGGCTTCCCGGTATCAACAGGGACACCAGGATTTATTTATTCTGCGAAGTGATCTTCCG
TCACAGGTATTTTAGCTAGCTCACTCGGTCGCTACGCTCCGGGCGTGAGACTGCGGCGGTAGCGGAGTGT
ATACTGGCTTACTATGTTGGCACTGATGAGGGTGTCAGTGAAGTGCTTCATGTGGCAGGAGAAAAAAGGC
TGCACCGGTGCGTCAGCAGAATATGTGATACAGGATATATTCCGCTTCCTCGCTCACTGACTCGCTACGC
TCGGTCGTTCGACTGCGGCGAGCGGAAATGGCTTACGAACGGGGCGGAGATTTCCTGGAAGATGCCAGGA
AGATACTTAACAGGGAAGTGAGAGGGCCGCGGCAAAGCCGTTTTTCCATAGGCTCCGCCCCCCTGACAAG
CATCACGAAATCTGACGCTCAAATCAGTGGTGGCGAAACCCGACAGGACTATAAAGATACCAGGCGTTTC
CCCCTGGCGGCTCCCTCGTGCGCTCTCCTGTTCCTGCCTTTCGGTTTACCGGTGTCATTCCGCTGTTATG
GCCGCGTTTGTCTCATTCCACGCCTGACACTCAGTTCCGGGTAGGCAGTTCGCTCCAAGCTGGACTGTAT
GCACGAACCCCCCGTTCAGTCCGACCGCTGCGCCTTATCCGGTAACTATCGTCTTGAGTCCAACCCGGAA
AGACATGCAAAAGCACCACTGGCAGCAGCCACTGGTAATTGATTTAGAGGAGTTAGTCTTGAAGTCATGC
GCCGGTTAAGGCTAAACTGAAAGGACAAGTTTTGGTGACTGCGCTCCTCCAAGCCAGTTACCTCGGTTCA
AAGAGTTGGTAGCTCAGAGAACCTTCGAAAAACCGCCCTGCAAGGCGGTTTTTTCGTTTTCAGAGCAAGA
GATTACGCGCAGACCAAAACGATCTCAAGAAGATCATCTTATTAATCAGATAAAATATTTCTAGTTTTCT
ACTGAACCGCTCTAGATTTCAGTGCAATTTATCTCTTCAAATGTAGCACCTGAAGTCAGCC
